>Addgene plasmid #143931 | TFORF1130 | addgene full sequence | sequence record 404593 | Addgene NGS Result
TTAATGTAGTCTTATGCAATACTCTTGTAGTCTTGCAACATGGTAACGATGAGTTAGCAACATGCCTTAC
AAGGAGAGAAAAAGCACCGTGCATGCCGATTGGTGGAAGTAAGGTGGTACGATCGTGCCTTATTAGGAAG
GCAACAGACGGGTCTGACATGGATTGGACGAACCACTGAATTGCCGCATTGCAGAGATATTGTATTTAAG
TGCCTAGCTCGATACATAAACGGGTCTCTCTGGTTAGACCAGATCTGAGCCTGGGAGCTCTCTGGCTAAC
TAGGGAACCCACTGCTTAAGCCTCAATAAAGCTTGCCTTGAGTGCTTCAAGTAGTGTGTGCCCGTCTGTT
GTGTGACTCTGGTAACTAGAGATCCCTCAGACCCTTTTAGTCAGTGTGGAAAATCTCTAGCAGTGGCGCC
CGAACAGGGACTTGAAAGCGAAAGGGAAACCAGAGGAGCTCTCTCGACGCAGGACTCGGCTTGCTGAAGC
GCGCACGGCAAGAGGCGAGGGGCGGCGACTGGTGAGTACGCCAAAAATTTTGACTAGCGGAGGCTAGAAG
GAGAGAGATGGGTGCGAGAGCGTCAGTATTAAGCGGGGGAGAATTAGATCGCGATGGGAAAAAATTCGGT
TAAGGCCAGGGGGAAAGAAAAAATATAAATTAAAACATATAGTATGGGCAAGCAGGGAGCTAGAACGATT
CGCAGTTAATCCTGGCCTGTTAGAAACATCAGAAGGCTGTAGACAAATACTGGGACAGCTACAACCATCC
CTTCAGACAGGATCAGAAGAACTTAGATCATTATATAATACAGTAGCAACCCTCTATTGTGTGCATCAAA
GGATAGAGATAAAAGACACCAAGGAAGCTTTAGACAAGATAGAGGAAGAGCAAAACAAAAGTAAGACCAC
CGCACAGCAAGCGGCCGCTGATCTTCAGACCTGGAGGAGGAGATATGAGGGACAATTGGAGAAGTGAATT
ATATAAATATAAAGTAGTAAAAATTGAACCATTAGGAGTAGCACCCACCAAGGCAAAGAGAAGAGTGGTG
CAGAGAGAAAAAAGAGCAGTGGGAATAGGAGCTTTGTTCCTTGGGTTCTTGGGAGCAGCAGGAAGCACTA
TGGGCGCAGCGTCAATGACGCTGACGGTACAGGCCAGACAATTATTGTCTGGTATAGTGCAGCAGCAGAA
CAATTTGCTGAGGGCTATTGAGGCGCAACAGCATCTGTTGCAACTCACAGTCTGGGGCATCAAGCAGCTC
CAGGCAAGAATCCTGGCTGTGGAAAGATACCTAAAGGATCAACAGCTCCTGGGGATTTGGGGTTGCTCTG
GAAAACTCATTTGCACCACTGCTGTGCCTTGGAATGCTAGTTGGAGTAATAAATCTCTGGAACAGATTTG
GAATCACACGACCTGGATGGAGTGGGACAGAGAAATTAACAATTACACAAGCTTAATACACTCCTTAATT
GAAGAATCGCAAAACCAGCAAGAAAAGAATGAACAAGAATTATTGGAATTAGATAAATGGGCAAGTTTGT
GGAATTGGTTTAACATAACAAATTGGCTGTGGTATATAAAATTATTCATAATGATAGTAGGAGGCTTGGT
AGGTTTAAGAATAGTTTTTGCTGTACTTTCTATAGTGAATAGAGTTAGGCAGGGATATTCACCATTATCG
TTTCAGACCCACCTCCCAACCCCGAGGGGACCCATGCATTGCATCTCAATTAGTCAGCAACCAGGTGTGG
AAAGTCCCCAGGCTCCCCAGCAGGCAGAAGTATGCAAAGCATGCGTCTCAATTAGTCAGCAACCATAGTC
CCGCCCCTAACTCCGCCCATCCCGCCCCTAACTCCGCCCAGTTCCGCCCATTCTCCGCCCCATGGCTGAC
TAATTTTTTTTATTTATGCAGAGGCCGAGGCCGCCTCGGCCTCTGAGCTATTCCAGAAGTAGTGAGGAGG
CTTTTTTGGAGGCCTAGGCTTTTGCAAAAAGCTTTCTAGAGGTACCACCGGAGCTTACCATGACCGAGTA
CAAGCCCACGGTGCGCCTCGCCACCCGCGACGACGTCCCCAGGGCCGTACGCACCCTCGCCGCCGCGTTC
GCCGACTACCCCGCCACGCGCCACACCGTCGATCCGGACCGCCACATCGAGCGGGTCACCGAGCTGCAAG
AACTCTTCCTCACGCGCGTCGGGCTCGACATCGGCAAGGTGTGGGTCGCGGACGACGGCGCCGCCGTGGC
GGTCTGGACCACGCCGGAGAGCGTCGAAGCGGGGGCGGTGTTCGCCGAGATCGGCCCGCGCATGGCCGAG
TTGAGCGGTTCCCGGCTGGCCGCGCAGCAACAGATGGAAGGCCTCCTGGCGCCGCACCGGCCCAAGGAGC
CCGCGTGGTTCCTGGCCACCGTCGGCGTCTCGCCCGACCACCAGGGCAAGGGTCTGGGCAGCGCCGTCGT
GCTCCCCGGAGTGGAGGCGGCCGAGCGCGCCGGGGTGCCCGCCTTCCTGGAGACCTCCGCGCCCCGCAAC
CTCCCCTTCTACGAGCGGCTCGGCTTCACCGTCACCGCCGACGTCGAGGTGCCCGAAGGACCGCGCACCT
GGTGCATGACCCGCAAGCCCGGTGCCAGTTAACGAATTCTAGATCTTGAGACAAATGGCAGTATTCATCC
ACAATTTTAAAAGAAAAGGGGGGATTGGGGGGTACAGTGCAGGGGAAAGAATAGTAGACATAATAGCAAC
AGACATACAAACTAAAGAATTACAAAAACAAATTACAAAAATTCAAAATTTTCGGGTTTATTACAGGGAC
AGCAGAGATCCACTTTGGCGCCGGCTCGAGGCCTGCAGGTGCAAAGATGGATAAAGTTTTAAACAGAGAG
GAATCTTTGCAGCTAATGGACCTTCTAGGTCTTGAAAGGAGTGGGAATTGGCTCCGGTGCCCGTCAGTGG
GCAGAGCGCACATCGCCCACAGTCCCCGAGAAGTTGGGGGGAGGGGTCGGCAATTGAACCGGTGCCTAGA
GAAGGTGGCGCGGGGTAAACTGGGAAAGTGATGTCGTGTACTGGCTCCGCCTTTTTCCCGAGGGTGGGGG
AGAACCGTATATAAGTGCAGTAGTCGCCGTGAACGTTCTTTTTCGCAACGGGTTTGCCGCCAGAACACAG
GTAAGTGCCGTGTGTGGTTCCCGCGGGCCTGGCCTCTTTACGGGTTATGGCCCTTGCGTGCCTTGAATTA
CTTCCACCTGGCTGCAGTACGTGATTCTTGATCCCGAGCTTCGGGTTGGAAGTGGGTGGGAGAGTTCGAG
GCCTTGCGCTTAAGGAGCCCCTTCGCCTCGTGCTTGAGTTGAGGCCTGGCCTGGGCGCTGGGGCCGCCGC
GTGCGAATCTGGTGGCACCTTCGCGCCTGTCTCGCTGCTTTCGATAAGTCTCTAGCCATTTAAAATTTTT
GATGACCTGCTGCGACGCTTTTTTTCTGGCAAGATAGTCTTGTAAATGCGGGCCAAGATCTGCACACTGG
TATTTCGGTTTTTGGGGCCGCGGGCGGCGACGGGGCCCGTGCGTCCCAGCGCACATGTTCGGCGAGGCGG
GGCCTGCGAGCGCGGCCACCGAGAATCGGACGGGGGTAGTCTCAAGCTGGCCGGCCTGCTCTGGTGCCTG
GCCTCGCGCCGCCGTGTATCGCCCCGCCCTGGGCGGCAAGGCTGGCCCGGTCGGCACCAGTTGCGTGAGC
GGAAAGATGGCCGCTTCCCGGCCCTGCTGCAGGGAGCTCAAAATGGAGGACGCGGCGCTCGGGAGAGCGG
GCGGGTGAGTCACCCACACAAAGGAAAAGGGCCTTTCCGTCCTCAGCCGTCGCTTCATGTGACTCCACGG
AGTACCGGGCGCCGTCCAGGCACCTCGATTAGTTCTCGAGCTTTTGGAGTACGTCGTCTTTAGGTTGGGG
GGAGGGGTTTTATGCGATGGAGTTTCCCCACACTGAGTGGGTGGAGACTGAAGTTAGGCCAGCTTGGCAC
TTGATGTAATTCTCCTTGGAATTTGCCCTTTTTGAGTTTGGATCTTGGTTCATTCTCAAGCCTCAGACAG
TGGTTCAAAGTTTTTTTCTTCCATTTCAGGTGTCGTGAGGCTAGCACCGCCACCATGTTACGTGAGGAAG
CAGCTCAGAAGAGGAAAGGAAAGGAGTCAGGCATGGCTCTTCCTCAGGGACGCTTGACTTTCAGGGATGT
GGCTATAGAATTCTCATTGGCAGAGTGGAAATTCCTGAACCCTGCACAGAGGGCTTTGTACAGGGAAGTG
ATGTTGGAGAACTACAGGAACCTGGAGGCTGTGGATATCTCTTCCAAACACATGATGAAGGAGGTCTTGT
CAACAGGGCAAGGCAATAGAGAAGTGATCCACACAGGGACATTGCAAAGACATCAAAGTTATCACATTGG
AGACTTTTGCTTCCAGGAAATTGAGAAAGAAATTCATAACATTGAGTTTCAGTGTCAAGAAGATGAAAGA
AATGGCCATGAAGCACCCACGACAAAAATAAAAAAGTTGACTGGTAGCACAGACCAACATGATCACAGGC
ATGCTGGAAACAAGCCTATTAAAGATCAGCTTGGATCAAGCTTTTATTCACATCTGCCTGAACTCCACAT
ATTTCAGATCAAAGGTGAAATTGCTAATCAACTTGAGAAGTCTACCAGTGATGCTTCCTCAGTTTCAACA
TCCCAAAGAATTTCCTGTAGGCCCCAAATCCATATTTCTAATAACTATGGGAATAATCCCCTGAATTCTT
CATTACTCCCACAAAAACAGGAAGTACACATGAGAGAAAAATCTTTCCCATGTAATGAGAGTGGCAAAGC
CTTTAATTGTAGCTCACTCTTAAGGAAACACCAGATACCCCATTTAGGAGACAAACAATATAAATGTGAT
GTATGTGGCAAGCTCTTTAATCACAAGCAATACCTTGCATGCCATCGTAGATGTCACACTGGAGAGAAAC
CTTACAAGTGTAAAGAGTGTGGAAAGTCCTTCAGTTACAAGTCATCCCTTACATGCCATCATAGACTTCA
TACTGGAGTAAAACCTTACAAGTGTAATGAGTGTGGCAAGGTCTTTCGTCAAAATTCAGCCCTTGTAATT
CATAAGGCAATTCATACTGGAGAGAAACCTTACAAGTGTAATGAATGTGGCAAGGCTTTTAATCAACAAT
CACACCTTTCACGCCATCAAAGACTTCATACTGGAGTGAAACCTTACAAATGTAAGATTTGTGAGAAGGC
TTTTGCGTGTCATTCCTATCTGGCAAACCATACTAGAATTCATAGTGGAGAGAAAACATACAAGTGTAAT
GAGTGTGGTAAGGCTTTTAATCATCAATCAAGCCTTGCACGTCATCATATACTTCATACTGGAGAGAAAC
CTTACAAATGTGAAGAATGTGACAAAGTTTTCAGTCAGAAATCAACCCTTGAGAGACATAAGAGAATTCA
TACTGGAGAGAAACCATACAAATGTAAGGTTTGTGATACAGCTTTCACGTGTAATTCACAGCTGGCACGA
CATAGAAGAATTCACACTGGAGAGAAAACTTACAAGTGTAATGAGTGTCGCAAGACCTTCAGCCGCAGGT
CATCCCTTCTATGCCATCGTAGACTTCATAGTGGTGAAAAACCTTACAAGTGTAATCAGTGTGGCAATAC
CTTCCGTCACCGGGCATCCCTTGTATACCATCGTAGACTTCACACTCTAGAGAAATCTTACAAATGTACG
GTTTGTAACAAGGTTTTCATGCGTAATTCAGTCCTGGCTGTACATACTAGAATTCACACTGCAAAGAAAC
CTTACAAGTGTAATGAATGTGGGAAAGCTTTTAATCAACAATCACATCTTTCACGTCATCGTAGACTTCA
TACTGGAGAGAAACCTTACAAATGTGAAGCATGTGACAAAGTTTTTGGTCAGAAATCAGCTCTTGAGTCA
CATAAGAGAATTCATACTGGAGAGAAACCATACAGATGTCAGGTTTGTGACACAGCTTTCACGTGGAATT
CACAGCTGGCACGACATACAAGAATTCACACTGGAGAAAAAACTTACAAGTGTAATGAGTGTGGGAAGAC
CTTCAGTTACAAGTCATCACTTGTATGGCATCGTAGACTTCATGGTGGAGAGAAATCTTACAAATGTAAG
GTTTGTGACAAGGCTTTCGTGTGTCGTTCCTATGTGGCAAAACATACTAGAATTCACAGTGGAATGAAAC
CTTACAAGTGTAATGAGTGCAGCAAGACCTTCAGTAACAGGTCATCCCTTGTATGCCATCGTAGAATTCA
TAGTGGTGAGAAACCTTACAAGTGTAGTGAGTGCAGCAAGACGTTCAGTCAGAAGGCAACCCTTCTATGC
CATCGTAGACTTCATAGTGGTGAGAAACCTTACAAGTGTAACGACTGTGGCAATACCTTCCGTCACTGGT
CATCCCTTGTATACCATCGTAGACTTCATACTGGAGAGAAATCTTACAAATGTACGGTTTGTGACAAGGC
TTTCGTGCGTAATTCATACCTGGCAAGACATATTAGAATTCACACTGCAGAGAAACCTTACAAGTGTAAT
GAATGTGGAAAGGCTTTTAATGAACAATCACACCTTTCACGTCATCATAGAATTCATACTGGAGAGAAAC
CTTACAAATGTGAAGCATGTGACAAAGTTTTCAGTCGCAAATCACACCTTAAAAGACATAGGATAATTCA
TACTGGAGAGAAACCTTACAAGTGTAATGAGTGTGGCAAAGCCTTTAGTGACCGGTCAACACTTATTCAC
CATCAGGCAATTCATGGTATAGGGAAATTTGATTAGTAATGAACTAGTCCGTAACTTGAAAGTATTTCGA
TTTCTTGGCTTTATATATCTTGTGGAAAGGACGATACAAGTGGGTATGATCGACTCGAACGCGTTAAGTC
GACAATCAACCTCTGGATTACAAAATTTGTGAAAGATTGACTGGTATTCTTAACTATGTTGCTCCTTTTA
CGCTATGTGGATACGCTGCTTTAATGCCTTTGTATCATGCTATTGCTTCCCGTATGGCTTTCATTTTCTC
CTCCTTGTATAAATCCTGGTTGCTGTCTCTTTATGAGGAGTTGTGGCCCGTTGTCAGGCAACGTGGCGTG
GTGTGCACTGTGTTTGCTGACGCAACCCCCACTGGTTGGGGCATTGCCACCACCTGTCAGCTCCTTTCCG
GGACTTTCGCTTTCCCCCTCCCTATTGCCACGGCGGAACTCATCGCCGCCTGCCTTGCCCGCTGCTGGAC
AGGGGCTCGGCTGTTGGGCACTGACAATTCCGTGGTGTTGTCGGGGAAATCATCGTCCTTTCCTTGGCTG
CTCGCCTGTGTTGCCACCTGGATTCTGCGCGGGACGTCCTTCTGCTACGTCCCTTCGGCCCTCAATCCAG
CGGACCTTCCTTCCCGCGGCCTGCTGCCGGCTCTGCGGCCTCTTCCGCGTCTTCGCCTTCGCCCTCAGAC
GAGTCGGATCTCCCTTTGGGCCGCCTCCCCGCGTCGACTTTAAGACCAATGACTTACAAGGCAGCTGTAG
ATCTTAGCCACTTTTTAAAAGAAAAGGGGGGACTGGAAGGGCTAATTCACTCCCAACGAAGACAAGATCT
GCTTTTTGCTTGTACTGGGTCTCTCTGGTTAGACCAGATCTGAGCCTGGGAGCTCTCTGGCTAACTAGGG
AACCCACTGCTTAAGCCTCAATAAAGCTTGCCTTGAGTGCTTCAAGTAGTGTGTGCCCGTCTGTTGTGTG
ACTCTGGTAACTAGAGATCCCTCAGACCCTTTTAGTCAGTGTGGAAAATCTCTAGCAGTACGTATAGTAG
TTCATGTCATCTTATTATTCAGTATTTATAACTTGCAAAGAAATGAATATCAGAGAGTGAGAGGAACTTG
TTTATTGCAGCTTATAATGGTTACAAATAAAGCAATAGCATCACAAATTTCACAAATAAAGCATTTTTTT
CACTGCATTCTAGTTGTGGTTTGTCCAAACTCATCAATGTATCTTATCATGTCTGGCTCTAGCTATCCCG
CCCCTAACTCCGCCCATCCCGCCCCTAACTCCGCCCAGTTCCGCCCATTCTCCGCCCCATGGCTGACTAA
TTTTTTTTATTTATGCAGAGGCCGAGGCCGCCTCGGCCTCTGAGCTATTCCAGAAGTAGTGAGGAGGCTT
TTTTGGAGGCCTAGGGACGTACCCAATTCGCCCTATAGTGAGTCGTATTACGCGCGCTCACTGGCCGTCG
TTTTACAACGTCGTGACTGGGAAAACCCTGGCGTTACCCAACTTAATCGCCTTGCAGCACATCCCCCTTT
CGCCAGCTGGCGTAATAGCGAAGAGGCCCGCACCGATCGCCCTTCCCAACAGTTGCGCAGCCTGAATGGC
GAATGGG
[124 nt withheld, positions 8408-8531]
C
[91 nt withheld, positions 8533-8623]
A
[49 nt withheld, positions 8625-8673]
CCTTTGACGTTGGAGTCCACGTTCTTT
[37 nt withheld, positions 8701-8737]
ACCCTATCTCGGTCTATTCTTTTGATTTATAAGGGATTTTGCCGATTTCGGCCTATTGGTTAAAAAATGA
GCTGATTTAACAAAAATTTAACGCGAATTTTAACAAAATATTAACGCTTACAATTTAGGTGGCACTTTTC
GGGGAAATGTGCGCGGAACCCCTATTTGTTTATTTTTCTAAATACATTCAAATATGTATCCGCTCATGAG
ACAATAACCCTGATAAATGCTTCAATAATATTGAAAAAGGAAGAGTATGAGTATTCAACATTTCCGTGTC
GCCCTTATTCCCTTTTTTGCGGCATTTTGCCTTCCTGTTTTTGCTCACCCAGAAACGCTGGTGAAAGTAA
AAGATGCTGAAGATCAGTTGGGTGCACGAGTGGGTTACATCGAACTGGATCTCAACAGCGGTAAGATCCT
TGAGAGTTTTCGCCCCGAAGAACGTTTTCCAATGATGAGCACTTTTAAAGTTCTGCTATGTGGCGCGGTA
TTATCCCGTATTGACGCCGGGCAAGAGCAACTCGGTCGCCGCATACACTATTCTCAGAATGACTTGGTTG
AGTACTCACCAGTCACAGAAAAGCATCTTACGGATGGCATGACAGTAAGAGAATTATGCAGTGCTGCCAT
AACCATGAGTGATAACACTGCGGCCAACTTACTTCTGACAACGATCGGAGGACCGAAGGAGCTAACCGCT
TTTTTGCACAACATGGGGGATCATGTAACTCGCCTTGATCGTTGGGAACCGGAGCTGAATGAAGCCATAC
CAAACGACGAGCGTGACACCACGATGCCTGTAGCAATGGCAACAACGTTGCGCAAACTATTAACTGGCGA
ACTACTTACTCTAGCTTCCCGGCAACAATTAATAGACTGGATGGAGGCGGATAAAGTTGCAGGACCACTT
CTGCGCTCGGCCCTTCCGGCTGGCTGGTTTATTGCTGATAAATCTGGAGCCGGTGAGCGTGGGTCTCGCG
GTATCATTGCAGCACTGGGGCCAGATGGTAAGCCCTCCCGTATCGTAGTTATCTACACGACGGGGAGTCA
GGCAACTATGGATGAACGAAATAGACAGATCGCTGAGATAGGTGCCTCACTGATTAAGCATTGGTAACTG
TCAGACCAAGTTTACTCATATATACTTTAGATTGATTTAAAACTTCATTTTTAATTTAAAAGGATCTAGG
TGAAGATCCTTTTTGATAATCTCATGACCAAAATCCCTTAACGTGAGTTTTCGTTCCACTGAGCGTCAGA
CCCCGTAGAAAAGATCAAAGGATCTTCTTGAGATCCTTTTTTTCTGCGCGTAATCTGCTGCTTGCAAACA
AAAAAACCACCGCTACCAGCGGTGGTTTGTTTGCCGGATCAAGAGCTACCAACTCTTTTTCCGAAGGTAA
CTGGCTTCAGCAGAGCGCAGATACCAAATACTGTTCTTCTAGTGTAGCCGTAGTTAGGCCACCACTTCAA
GAACTCTGTAGCACCGCCTACATACCTCGCTCTGCTAATCCTGTTACCAGTGGCTGCTGCCAGTGGCGAT
AAGTCGTGTCTTACCGGGTTGGACTCAAGACGATAGTTACCGGATAAGGCGCAGCGGTCGGGCTGAACGG
GGGGTTCGTGCACACAGCCCAGCTTGGAGCGAACGACCTACACCGAACTGAGATACCTACAGCGTGAGCT
ATGAGAAAGCGCCACGCTTCCCGAAGGGAGAAAGGCGGACAGGTATCCGGTAAGCGGCAGGGTCGGAACA
GGAGAGCGCACGAGGGAGCTTCCAGGGGGAAACGCCTGGTATCTTTATAGTCCTGTCGGGTTTCGCCACC
TCTGACTTGAGCGTCGATTTTTGTGATGCTCGTCAGGGGGGCGGAGCCTATGGAAAAACGCCAGCAACGC
GGCCTTTTTACGGTTCCTGGCCTTTTGCTGGCCTTTTGCTCACATGTTCTTTCCTGCGTTATCCCCTGAT
TCTGTGGATAACCGTATTACCGCCTTTGAGTGAGCTGATACCGCTCGCCGCAGCCGAACGACCGAGCGCA
GCGAGTCAGTGAGCGAGGAAGCGGAAGAGCGCCCAATACGCAAACCGCCTCTCCCCGCGCGTTGGCCGAT
TCATTAATGCAGCTGGCACGACAGGTTTCCCGACTGGAAAGCGGGCAGTGAGCGCAACGCAATTAATGTG
AGTTAGCTCACTCATTAGGCACCCCAGGCTTTACACTTTATGCTTCCGGCTCGTATGTTGTGTGGAATTG
TGAGCGGATAACAATTTCACACAGGAAACAGCTATGACCATGATTACGCCAAGCGCGCAATTAACCCTCA
CTAAAGGGAACAAAAGCTGGAGCTGCAAGC
Features (pLannotate 1.2.2; 31 found; start..end, strand, type, name):
      5..231     +  promoter       RSV promoter: Rous sarcoma virus enhancer/promoter
    232..412     +  LTR            5' LTR (truncated): truncated 5' long terminal repeat (LTR) from HIV-1
    459..584     +  misc_feature   HIV-1 Ψ: packaging signal of human immunodeficiency virus type 1
    568..931     +  CDS            HIV-1 gag (fragment): gag protein from human immunodeficiency virus 1; gag
   1077..1310    +  misc_feature   RRE: The Rev response element (RRE) of HIV-1 allows for Rev-dependent mRNA export from the nucleus to the cytoplasm.
   1687..1713    +  CDS            Rev (fragment): human immunodeficiency virus 1 (HIV-1) Rev protein; rev; enhances nuclear export of unspliced and incompletely spliced viral mRNAs
   1720..1743    +  promoter       SV40 promoter (fragment): SV40 early promoter
   1744..1815    +  promoter       SV40 promoter (fragment): SV40 enhancer and early promoter
   1839..1974    +  rep_origin     SV40 ori: SV40 origin of replication
   2020..2616    +  CDS            PuroR (fragment): puromycin N-acetyltransferase; pac from Streptomyces; confers resistance to puromycin
   2665..2782    +  misc_feature   cPPT/CTS: central polypurine tract and central termination sequence of HIV-1
   2847..2913    +  CDS            small t antigen (fragment): SV40 (simian virus 40) small t antigen
   2920..4098    +  promoter       EF-1α promoter: strong constitutive promoter for human elongation factor EF-1α
   4091..4837    +  CDS            ZNF701 (fragment): ZN701_HUMAN - Experimental evidence at protein level: Swiss-Prot protein existence level 1. May be involved in transcriptional regulation. From Homo sapiens (Human).
   6839..6892    +  promoter       U6 promoter (fragment): RNA polymerase III promoter for human U6 snRNA
   6934..7522    +  misc_feature   WPRE: woodchuck hepatitis virus posttranscriptional regulatory element
   7573..7592    +  misc_feature   cPPT/CTS (fragment): central polypurine tract and central termination sequence of HIV-1
   7594..7827    +  LTR            3' LTR (ΔU3): self-inactivating 3' long terminal repeat (LTR) from HIV-1
   7905..8026    +  polyA_signal   SV40 poly(A) signal: SV40 polyadenylation signal
   8066..8201    +  rep_origin     SV40 ori: SV40 origin of replication
   8222..8240    -  promoter       T7 promoter: promoter for bacteriophage T7 RNA polymerase
   8248..8403    +  CDS            lacZα (fragment): LacZα fragment of β-galactosidase; lacZ fragment
   8408..8836    +  rep_origin     f1 ori (sequence partly withheld): f1 bacteriophage origin of replication; arrow indicates direction of (+) strand synthesis
   8889..8993    +  promoter       AmpR promoter: bla
   8994..9854    +  CDS            AmpR: β-lactamase; bla; confers resistance to ampicillin, carbenicillin, and related antibiotics
  10025..10613   +  rep_origin     ori: high-copy-number ColE1/pMB1/pBR322/pUC origin of replication
  10796..10888   +  CDS            lacI (fragment): lac repressor; lacI; The lac repressor binds to the lac operator to inhibit transcription in E. coli. This inhibition can be relieved by adding lactose or isopropyl-β-D-thiogalactopyranoside (IPTG).
  10901..10922   +  protein_bind   CAP binding site: CAP binding activates transcription in the presence of cAMP. E. coli catabolite activator protein
  10937..10967   +  promoter       lac promoter: promoter for the E. coli lac operon
  10971..10993   +  protein_bind   lac operator (fragment): The lac repressor binds to the lac operator to inhibit transcription in E. coli. This inhibition can be relieved by adding lactose or isopropyl-β-D-thiogalactopyranoside (IPTG). lac repressor encoded by lacI
  11036..11054   +  promoter       T3 promoter: promoter for bacteriophage T3 RNA polymerase
