[The description below was written by a language model from this plasmid's Addgene catalogue record and pLannotate feature annotations shown in this document.]
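Description:
TFORF1130 is a third-generation-style, self-inactivating lentiviral expression plasmid built on the pLX_TRC317 backbone. It carries the human zinc-finger transcription factor ZNF808 as its open reading frame and belongs to a barcoded transcription factor ORF collection. The sequenced plasmid is about 11.1 kb, consistent with an 8.3 kb backbone plus a roughly 2.8 kb insert. In bacteria it replicates from a high-copy ColE1/pUC-type origin and is selected with ampicillin through the bla gene. An f1 origin and remnants of a lac/lacZα cloning region with T7 and T3 promoters are also present. The depositor warns that the plasmid can recombine, a known risk for LTR-containing vectors.

The viral genome is transcribed from an RSV promoter fused to a truncated HIV-1 5' LTR. It contains the Ψ packaging signal with a partial gag sequence, the RRE for Rev-dependent nuclear export, a cPPT/CTS element, WPRE to boost transcript expression, and a ΔU3 3' LTR followed by an SV40 polyadenylation signal. Two cassettes lie within this unit. An SV40 early promoter drives puromycin N-acetyltransferase for selecting transduced mammalian cells, and a downstream EF-1α promoter drives constitutive ZNF808 expression. The automated annotation labels the start of the ORF as a ZNF701 fragment, most likely because related KRAB zinc-finger proteins share homology, and it leaves the rest of the insert unannotated. The unique 24-bp barcode described in the catalogue entry is likewise not annotated, so its position is not given. The barcode allows the transcription factor to be identified in pooled overexpression screens, such as those probing directed cell differentiation.
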