Addgene plasmid #143931: TFORF1130
Purpose: Lentiviral vector for overexpressing transcription factor ORFs with unique 24-bp barcodes. Barcodes facilitate identification of transcription factors in pooled screens.
Depositing lab: Feng Zhang. Depositing organization: Broad Institute. Publication: A transcription factor atlas of directed differentiation. Joung J, Ma S, Tay T, Geiger-Schuller KR, Kirchgatterer PC, Verdine VK, Guo B, Arias-Garcia MA, Allen WE, Singh A, Kuksenko O, Abudayyeh OO, Gootenberg JS, Fu Z, Macrae RK, Buenrostro JD, Regev A, Zhang F. Cell. 2023 Jan 5;186(1):209-229.e26. doi: 10.1016/j.cell.2022.11.026. PubMed 36608654.
Backbone
  Vector backbone: pLX_TRC317
  Backbone manufacturer: Broad Institute Genetic Perturbation Platform
  Backbone size w/o insert (bp): 8264
  Vector type: Mammalian Expression, Lentiviral
  Selectable markers: Puromycin
Growth in bacteria
  Bacterial resistance: Ampicillin, 100 μg/mL
  Growth temperature: 37°C
  Growth strain: NEB Stable
  Copy number: High Copy
Gene/Insert
  Gene/Insert name: ZNF808
  Species: H. sapiens (human)
  Insert size (bp): 2813
  Entrez Gene: ZNF808
  Promoter: EF1a
  Cloning method: Unknown
  Sequencing primers: 5′ GGGTGGAGACTGAAGTTAGGCCAG; 3′ CACATAGCGTAAAAGGAGCAACATAG
Terms and licenses: Academic/Nonprofit Terms; Industry Terms: Not Available to Industry
Depositor comments: NM_001321425,NM_001039886,NM_001321424,ENST00000359798 . The transcription factor ORF portion of this plasmid was synthesized by Genewiz. Please test multiple small colonies in case of plasmid recombination. To make this collection available in a timely manner, a portion of this collection was not fully sequenced by Addgene. If an Addgene verified full plasmid sequence is not available, please contact us prior to placing an order to request the full sequence.
How to cite: TFORF1130 was a gift from Feng Zhang (Addgene plasmid # 143931 ; http://n2t.net/addgene:143931 ; RRID:Addgene_143931)
