>Addgene plasmid #143931 | TFORF1130 | depositor partial sequence | sequence record 283920 | Insert
ACCGCCACCATGTTACGTGAGGAAGCAGCTCAGAAGAGGAAAGGAAAGGAGTCAGGCATGGCTCTTCCTC
AGGGACGCTTGACTTTCAGGGATGTGGCTATAGAATTCTCATTGGCAGAGTGGAAATTCCTGAACCCTGC
ACAGAGGGCTTTGTACAGGGAAGTGATGTTGGAGAACTACAGGAACCTGGAGGCTGTGGATATCTCTTCC
AAACACATGATGAAGGAGGTCTTGTCAACAGGGCAAGGCAATAGAGAAGTGATCCACACAGGGACATTGC
AAAGACATCAAAGTTATCACATTGGAGACTTTTGCTTCCAGGAAATTGAGAAAGAAATTCATAACATTGA
GTTTCAGTGTCAAGAAGATGAAAGAAATGGCCATGAAGCACCCACGACAAAAATAAAAAAGTTGACTGGT
AGCACAGACCAACATGATCACAGGCATGCTGGAAACAAGCCTATTAAAGATCAGCTTGGATCAAGCTTTT
ATTCACATCTGCCTGAACTCCACATATTTCAGATCAAAGGTGAAATTGCTAATCAACTTGAGAAGTCTAC
CAGTGATGCTTCCTCAGTTTCAACATCCCAAAGAATTTCCTGTAGGCCCCAAATCCATATTTCTAATAAC
TATGGGAATAATCCCCTGAATTCTTCATTACTCCCACAAAAACAGGAAGTACACATGAGAGAAAAATCTT
TCCCATGTAATGAGAGTGGCAAAGCCTTTAATTGTAGCTCACTCTTAAGGAAACACCAGATACCCCATTT
AGGAGACAAACAATATAAATGTGATGTATGTGGCAAGCTCTTTAATCACAAGCAATACCTTGCATGCCAT
CGTAGATGTCACACTGGAGAGAAACCTTACAAGTGTAAAGAGTGTGGAAAGTCCTTCAGTTACAAGTCAT
CCCTTACATGCCATCATAGACTTCATACTGGAGTAAAACCTTACAAGTGTAATGAGTGTGGCAAGGTCTT
TCGTCAAAATTCAGCCCTTGTAATTCATAAGGCAATTCATACTGGAGAGAAACCTTACAAGTGTAATGAA
TGTGGCAAGGCTTTTAATCAACAATCACACCTTTCACGCCATCAAAGACTTCATACTGGAGTGAAACCTT
ACAAATGTAAGATTTGTGAGAAGGCTTTTGCGTGTCATTCCTATCTGGCAAACCATACTAGAATTCATAG
TGGAGAGAAAACATACAAGTGTAATGAGTGTGGTAAGGCTTTTAATCATCAATCAAGCCTTGCACGTCAT
CATATACTTCATACTGGAGAGAAACCTTACAAATGTGAAGAATGTGACAAAGTTTTCAGTCAGAAATCAA
CCCTTGAGAGACATAAGAGAATTCATACTGGAGAGAAACCATACAAATGTAAGGTTTGTGATACAGCTTT
CACGTGTAATTCACAGCTGGCACGACATAGAAGAATTCACACTGGAGAGAAAACTTACAAGTGTAATGAG
TGTCGCAAGACCTTCAGCCGCAGGTCATCCCTTCTATGCCATCGTAGACTTCATAGTGGTGAAAAACCTT
ACAAGTGTAATCAGTGTGGCAATACCTTCCGTCACCGGGCATCCCTTGTATACCATCGTAGACTTCACAC
TCTAGAGAAATCTTACAAATGTACGGTTTGTAACAAGGTTTTCATGCGTAATTCAGTCCTGGCTGTACAT
ACTAGAATTCACACTGCAAAGAAACCTTACAAGTGTAATGAATGTGGGAAAGCTTTTAATCAACAATCAC
ATCTTTCACGTCATCGTAGACTTCATACTGGAGAGAAACCTTACAAATGTGAAGCATGTGACAAAGTTTT
TGGTCAGAAATCAGCTCTTGAGTCACATAAGAGAATTCATACTGGAGAGAAACCATACAGATGTCAGGTT
TGTGACACAGCTTTCACGTGGAATTCACAGCTGGCACGACATACAAGAATTCACACTGGAGAAAAAACTT
ACAAGTGTAATGAGTGTGGGAAGACCTTCAGTTACAAGTCATCACTTGTATGGCATCGTAGACTTCATGG
TGGAGAGAAATCTTACAAATGTAAGGTTTGTGACAAGGCTTTCGTGTGTCGTTCCTATGTGGCAAAACAT
ACTAGAATTCACAGTGGAATGAAACCTTACAAGTGTAATGAGTGCAGCAAGACCTTCAGTAACAGGTCAT
CCCTTGTATGCCATCGTAGAATTCATAGTGGTGAGAAACCTTACAAGTGTAGTGAGTGCAGCAAGACGTT
CAGTCAGAAGGCAACCCTTCTATGCCATCGTAGACTTCATAGTGGTGAGAAACCTTACAAGTGTAACGAC
TGTGGCAATACCTTCCGTCACTGGTCATCCCTTGTATACCATCGTAGACTTCATACTGGAGAGAAATCTT
ACAAATGTACGGTTTGTGACAAGGCTTTCGTGCGTAATTCATACCTGGCAAGACATATTAGAATTCACAC
TGCAGAGAAACCTTACAAGTGTAATGAATGTGGAAAGGCTTTTAATGAACAATCACACCTTTCACGTCAT
CATAGAATTCATACTGGAGAGAAACCTTACAAATGTGAAGCATGTGACAAAGTTTTCAGTCGCAAATCAC
ACCTTAAAAGACATAGGATAATTCATACTGGAGAGAAACCTTACAAGTGTAATGAGTGTGGCAAAGCCTT
TAGTGACCGGTCAACACTTATTCACCATCAGGCAATTCATGGTATAGGGAAATTTGATTAGTAATGAACT
AGTCCGTAACTTGAAAGTATTTCGATTTCTTGGCTTTATATATCTTGTGGAAAGGACGATACAAGTGGGT
ATGATCGACTCGA
