>Addgene plasmid #143931 | TFORF1130 | depositor partial sequence | sequence record 283921 | Barcode
TACAAGTGGGTATGATCGACTCGA
